>Addgene plasmid #11783 | NFAT/AP-1 3x luciferase | addgene full sequence | sequence record 169375 | Addgene NGS result
TTCGCATATTAAGGTGACGCGTGTGGCCTCGAACACCGAGCGACCCTGCAGCGACCCGCTTAACAGCGTC
AACAGCGTGCCGCAGATCTGAGCTTGGCATTCCGGTACTGTTGGTAAAATGGAAGACGCCAAAAACATAA
AGAAAGGCCCGGCGCCATTCTATCCTCTAGAGGATGGAACCGCTGGAGAGCAACTGCATAAGGCTATGAA
GAGATACGCCCTGGTTCCTGGAACAATTGCTTTTACAGATGCACATATCGAGGTGAACATCACGTACGCG
GAATACTTCGAAATGTCCGTTCGGTTGGCAGAAGCTATGAAACGATATGGGCTGAATACAAATCACAGAA
TCGTCGTATGCAGTGAAAACTCTCTTCAATTCTTTATGCCGGTGTTGGGCGCGTTATTTATCGGAGTTGC
AGTTGCGCCCGCGAACGACATTTATAATGAACGTGAATTGCTCAACAGTATGAACATTTCGCAGCCTACC
GTAGTGTTTGTTTCCAAAAAGGGGTTGCAAAAAATTTTGAACGTGCAAAAAAAATTACCAATAATCCAGA
AAATTATTATCATGGATTCTAAAACGGATTACCAGGGATTTCAGTCGATGTACACGTTCGTCACATCTCA
TCTACCTCCCGGTTTTAATGAATACGATTTTGTACCAGAGTCCTTTGATCGTGACAAAACAATTGCACTG
ATAATGAATTCCTCTGGATCTACTGGGTTACCTAAGGGTGTGGCCCTTCCGCATAGAACTGCCTGCGTCA
GATTCTCGCATGCCAGAGATCCTATTTTTGGCAATCAAATCATTCCGGATACTGCGATTTTAAGTGTTGT
TCCATTCCATCACGGTTTTGGAATGTTTACTACACTCGGATATTTGATATGTGGATTTCGAGTCGTCTTA
ATGTATAGATTTGAAGAAGAGCTGTTTTTACGATCCCTTCAGGATTACAAAATTCAAAGTGCGTTGCTAG
TACCAACCCTATTTTCATTCTTCGCCAAAAGCACTCTGATTGACAAATACGATTTATCTAATTTACACGA
AATTGCTTCTGGGGGCGCACCTCTTTCGAAAGAAGTCGGGGAAGCGGTTGCAAAACGCTTCCATCTTCCA
GGGATACGACAAGGATATGGGCTCACTGAGACTACATCAGCTATTCTGATTACACCCGAGGGGGATGATA
AACCGGGCGCGGTCGGTAAAGTTGTTCCATTTTTTGAAGCGAAGGTTGTGGATCTGGATACCGGGAAAAC
GCTGGGCGTTAATCAGAGAGGCGAATTATGTGTCAGAGGACCTATGATTATGTCCGGTTATGTAAACAAT
CCGGAAGCGACCAACGCCTTGATTGACAAGGATGGATGGCTACATTCTGGAGACATAGCTTACTGGGACG
AAGACGAACACTTCTTCATAGTTGACCGCTTGAAGTCTTTAATTAAATACAAAGGATATCAGGTGGCCCC
CGCTGAATTGGAATCGATATTGTTACAACACCCCAACATCTTCGACGCGGGCGTGGCAGGTCTTCCCGAC
GATGACGCCGGTGAACTTCCCGCCGCCGTTGTTGTTTTGGAGCACGGAAAGACGATGACGGAAAAAGAGA
TCGTGGATTACGTCGCCAGTCAAGTAACAACCGCGAAAAAGTTGCGCGGAGGAGTTGTGTTTGTGGACGA
AGTACCGAAAGGTCTTACCGGAAAACTCGACGCAAGAAAAATCAGAGAGATCCTCATAAAGGCCAAGAAG
GGCGGAAAGTCCAAATTGTAAAATGTAACTGTATTCAGCGATGACGAAATTCTTAGCTATTGTAATACTC
TAGAGGATCTTTGTGAAGGAACCTTACTTCTGTGGTGTGACATAATTGGACAAACTACCTACAGAGATTT
AAAGCTCTAAGGTAAATATAAAATTTTTAAGTGTATAATGTGTTAAACTACTGATTCTAATTGTTTGTGT
ATTTTAGATTCCAACCTATGGAACTGATGAATGGGAGCAGTGGTGGAATGCCTTTAATGAGGAAAACCTG
TTTTGCTCAGAAGAAATGCCATCTAGTGATGATGAGGCTACTGCTGACTCTCAACATTCTACTCCTCCAA
AAAAGAAGAGAAAGGTAGAAGACCCCAAGGACTTTCCTTCAGAATTGCTAAGTTTTTTGAGTCATGCTGT
GTTTAGTAATAGAACTCTTGCTTGCTTTGCTATTTACACCACAAAGGAAAAAGCTGCACTGCTATACAAG
AAAATTATGGAAAAATATTCTGTAACCTTTATAAGTAGGCATAACAGTTATAATCATAACATACTGTTTT
TTCTTACTCCACACAGGCATAGAGTGTCTGCTATTAATAACTATGCTCAAAAATTGTGTACCTTTAGCTT
TTTAATTTGTAAAGGGGTTAATAAGGAATATTTGATGTATAGTGCCTTGACTAGAGATCATAATCAGCCA
TACCACATTTGTAGAGGTTTTACTTGCTTTAAAAAACCTCCCACACCTCCCCCTGAACCTGAAACATAAA
ATGAATGCAATTGTTGTTGTTAACTTGTTTATTGCAGCTTATAATGGTTACAAATAAAGCAATAGCATCA
CAAATTTCACAAATAAAGCATTTTTTTCACTGCATTCTAGTTGTGGTTTGTCCAAACTCATCAATGTATC
TTATCATGTCTGGATCGATCCCCAGGAAGCTCCTCTGTGTCCTCATAAACCCTAACCTCCTCTACTTGAG
AGGACATTCCAATCATAGGCTGCCCATCCACCCTCTGTGTCCTCCTGTTAATTAGGTCACTTAACAAAAA
GGAAATTGGGTAGGGGTTTTTCACAGACCGCTTTCTAAGGGTAATTTTAAAATATCTGGGAAGTCCCTTC
CACTGCTGTGTTCCAGAAGTGTTGGTAAACAGCCCACAAATGTCAACAGCAGAAACATACAAGCTGTCAG
CTTTGCACAAGGGCCCAACACCCTGCTCATCAAGAAGCACTGTGGTTGCTGTGTTAGTAATGTGCAAAAC
AGGAGGCACATTTTCCCCACCTGTGTAGGTTCCAAAATATCTAGTGTTTTCATTTTTACTTGGATCAGGA
ACCCAGCACTCCACTGGATAAGCATTATCCTTATCCAAAACAGCCTTGTGGTCAGTGTTCATCTGCTGAC
TGTCAACTGTAGCATTTTTTGGGGTTACAGTTTGAGCAGGATATTTGGTCCTGTAGTTTGCTAACACACC
CTGCAGCTCCAAAGGTTCCCCACCAACAGCAAAAAAATGAAAATTTGACCCTTGAATGGGTTTTCCAGCA
CCATTTTCATGAGTTTTTTGTGTCCCTGAATGCAAGTTTAACATAGCAGTTACCCCAATAACCTCAGTTT
TAACAGTAACAGCTTCCCACATCAAAATATTTCCACAGGTTAAGTCCTCATTTAAATTAGGCAAAGGAAT
TCTTGAAGACGAAAGGGCCTCGTGATACGCCTATTTTTATAGGTTAATGTCATGATAATAATGGTTTCTT
AGACGTCAGGTGGCACTTTTCGGGGAAATGTGCGCGGAACCCCTATTTGTTTATTTTTCTAAATACATTC
AAATATGTATCCGCTCATGAGACAATAACCCTGATAAATGCTTCAATAATATTGAAAAAGGAAGAGTATG
AGTATTCAACATTTCCGTGTCGCCCTTATTCCCTTTTTTGCGGCATTTTGCCTTCCTGTTTTTGCTCACC
CAGAAACGCTGGTGAAAGTAAAAGATGCTGAAGATCAGTTGGGTGCACGAGTGGGTTACATCGAACTGGA
TCTCAACAGCGGTAAGATCCTTGAGAGTTTTCGCCCCGAAGAACGTTTTCCAATGATGAGCACTTTTAAA
GTTCTGCTATGTGGCGCGGTATTATCCCGTGTTGACGCCGGGCAAGAGCAACTCGGTCGCCGCATACACT
ATTCTCAGAATGACTTGGTTGAGTACTCACCAGTCACAGAAAAGCATCTTACGGATGGCATGACAGTAAG
AGAATTATGCAGTGCTGCCATAACCATGAGTGATAACACTGCGGCCAACTTACTTCTGACAACGATCGGA
GGACCGAAGGAGCTAACCGCTTTTTTGCACAACATGGGGGATCATGTAACTCGCCTTGATCGTTGGGAAC
CGGAGCTGAATGAAGCCATACCAAACGACGAGCGTGACACCACGATGCCTGCAGCAATGGCAACAACGTT
GCGCAAACTATTAACTGGCGAACTACTTACTCTAGCTTCCCGGCAACAATTAATAGACTGGATGGAGGCG
GATAAAGTTGCAGGACCACTTCTGCGCTCGGCCCTTCCGGCTGGCTGGTTTATTGCTGATAAATCTGGAG
CCGGTGAGCGTGGGTCTCGCGGTATCATTGCAGCACTGGGGCCAGATGGTAAGCCCTCCCGTATCGTAGT
TATCTACACGACGGGGAGTCAGGCAACTATGGATGAACGAAATAGACAGATCGCTGAGATAGGTGCCTCA
CTGATTAAGCATTGGTAACTGTCAGACCAAGTTTACTCATATATACTTTAGATTGATTTAAAACTTCATT
TTTAATTTAAAAGGATCTAGGTGAAGATCCTTTTTGATAATCTCATGACCAAAATCCCTTAACGTGAGTT
TTCGTTCCACTGAGCGTCAGACCCCGTAGAAAAGATCAAAGGATCTTCTTGAGATCCTTTTTTTCTGCGC
GTAATCTGCTGCTTGCAAACAAAAAAACCACCGCTACCAGCGGTGGTTTGTTTGCCGGATCAAGAGCTAC
CAACTCTTTTTCCGAAGGTAACTGGCTTCAGCAGAGCGCAGATACCAAATACTGTCCTTCTAGTGTAGCC
GTAGTTAGGCCACCACTTCAAGAACTCTGTAGCACCGCCTACATACCTCGCTCTGCTAATCCTGTTACCA
GTGGCTGCTGCCAGTGGCGATAAGTCGTGTCTTACCGGGTTGGACTCAAGACGATAGTTACCGGATAAGG
CGCAGCGGTCGGGCTGAACGGGGGGTTCGTGCACACAGCCCAGCTTGGAGCGAACGACCTACACCGAACT
GAGATACCTACAGCGTGAGCTATGAGAAAGCGCCACGCTTCCCGAAGGGAGAAAGGCGGACAGGTATCCG
GTAAGCGGCAGGGTCGGAACAGGAGAGCGCACGAGGGAGCTTCCAGGGGGAAACGCCTGGTATCTTTATA
GTCCTGTCGGGTTTCGCCACCTCTGACTTGAGCGTCGATTTTTGTGATGCTCGTCAGGGGGGCGGAGCCT
ATGGAAAAACGCCAGCAACGCGGCCTTTTTACGGTTCCTGGCCTTTTGCTGGCCTTTTGCTCACATGTTC
TTTCCTGCGTTATCCCCTGATTCTGTGGATAACCGTATTACCGCCTTTGAGTGAGCTGATACCGCTCGCC
GCAGCCGAACGACCGAGCGCAGCGAGTCAGTGAGCGAGGAAGCGGAAGAGCGCCTGATGCGGTATTTTCT
CCTTACGCATCTGTGCGGTATTTCACACCGCATATGGTGCACTCTCAGTACAATCTGCTCTGATGCCGCA
TAGTTAAGCCAGTATACACTCCGCTATCGCTACGTGACTGGGTCATGGCTGCGCCCCGACACCCGCCAAC
ACCCGCTGACGCGCCCTGACGGGCTTGTCTGCTCCCGGCATCCGCTTACAGACAAGCTGTGACCGTCTCC
GGGAGCTGCATGTGTCAGAGGTTTTCACCGTCATCACCGAAACGCGCGAGGCAGGATCAGCCATATCACA
TTTGTAGAGGTTTTACTTGCTTTAAAAAACCTCCCACACCTCCCCCTGAACCTGAAACATAAAATGAATG
CAATTGTTGTTAACTTGTTTATTGCAGCTTATAATGGTTACAAATAAAGCAATAGCATCACAAATTTCAC
AAATAAAGCATTTTTTTCACTGCATTCTAGTTGTGGTTTGTCCAAACTCATCAATGTATCTTATCATGTC
TGGATCAGCCATATCACATTTGTAGAGGTTTTACTTGCTTTAAAAAACCTCCCACACCTCCCCCTGAACC
TGAAACATAAAATGAATGCAATTGTTGTTAACTTGTTTATTGCAGCTTATAATGGTTACAAATAAAGCAA
TAGCATCACAAATTTCACAAATAAAGCATTTTTTTCACTGCATTCTAGTTGTGGTTTGTCCAAACTCATC
AATGTATCTTATCATGTCTGGATCCAAGCTCAGATCCAAGCTTGGATCCAAGAGGAAAATTTGTTTCATA
CAGAAGGCGTTAAGAGGAAAATTTGTTTCATACAGAAGGCGTTAAGAGGAAAATTTGTTTCATACAGAAG
GCGTTCAAGCTTGTCGACTCGAGATCCGGCGAATTCGAACACGCAGATGCAGTCGGGGCGGCGCGGTCCG
AGGTCCAC
Features (pLannotate 1.2.2; 18 found; start..end, strand, type, name):
      1..63      +  promoter       Mini-TK promoter: minimal herpes simplex virus (HSV) thymidine kinase promoter
    119..1768    +  CDS            LUCI_PHOPY: Experimental evidence at protein level: Swiss-Prot protein existence level 1. Produces green light with a wavelength of 562 nm. From Photinus pyralis (Common eastern firefly) (Lampyris pyralis).
   1826..1900    +  CDS            small t antigen (fragment): SV40 (simian virus 40) small t antigen
   1902..1967    +  intron         small t intron: SV40 (simian virus 40) small t antigen intron
   2097..2117    +  CDS            SV40 NLS: nuclear localization signal of SV40 (simian virus 40) large T antigen
   2436..2519    +  CDS            large T antigen (fragment): large T antigen from SV40 (simian virus 40)
   2542..2676    +  polyA_signal   SV40 poly(A) signal: SV40 polyadenylation signal
   2678..3442    -  CDS            VP1_SV40 (fragment): Experimental evidence at protein level: Swiss-Prot protein existence level 1. Forms an icosahedral capsid with a T=7 symmetry and a 40 nm diameter. The capsid is composed of 72 pentamers linked to each other by disulfide bonds and associated with VP2 or VP3 proteins. Binds to N- glycolylneuraminic analog of the ganglioside GM1 on the cell surface to provide virion attachment to target cell (PubMed:18353982). Once attached, the virion is internalized by caveolin-mediated endocytosis and traffics to the endoplasmic reticulum. Inside the endoplasmic reticulum, the protein folding machinery isomer
   3533..3637    +  promoter       AmpR promoter: bla
   3638..4498    +  CDS            AmpR: β-lactamase; bla; confers resistance to ampicillin, carbenicillin, and related antibiotics
   4669..5257    +  rep_origin     ori: high-copy-number ColE1/pMB1/pBR322/pUC origin of replication
   5443..5583    -  misc_feature   bom: basis of mobility region from pBR322
   5685..5724    -  CDS            rop (fragment): Rop protein, which maintains plasmids at low copy number; rop
   5726..5802    +  CDS            large T antigen (fragment): large T antigen from SV40 (simian virus 40)
   5822..5956    +  polyA_signal   SV40 poly(A) signal: SV40 polyadenylation signal
   5954..6030    +  CDS            large T antigen (fragment): large T antigen from SV40 (simian virus 40)
   6050..6184    +  polyA_signal   SV40 poly(A) signal: SV40 polyadenylation signal
   6328..6378    +  promoter       HSV TK promoter (fragment): herpes simplex virus thymidine kinase promoter
