[The description below was written by a language model from this plasmid's Addgene catalogue record and pLannotate feature annotations shown in this document.]
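Description:
NFAT/AP-1 3x luciferase is a transcriptional reporter plasmid built on the pT81Luc backbone, in which firefly (Photinus pyralis) luciferase is driven by a minimal herpes simplex virus thymidine kinase promoter. The insert, about 120 bp, consists of three tandem copies of the composite NFAT/AP-1 binding site located at roughly position -287 of the mouse IL-2 promoter, cloned between HindIII (destroyed in cloning) and XhoI sites. It is not annotated as a feature in its own right, but it would lie in the unannotated stretch just upstream of the TK promoter, which spans the origin of the circular map. Because the minimal TK promoter has low basal activity by itself, luciferase output depends largely on factors recruited to the repeated element, where NFAT binds cooperatively with the Fos/Jun (AP-1) dimer. The catalogue's listing of luciferase as a C-terminal "tag" reflects its position downstream of the insert; the insert is a regulatory element, not a coding sequence.

Downstream of luciferase lies an SV40 segment containing the small t intron and an SV40 polyadenylation signal, which provide splicing and 3' end processing in mammalian cells; the small t, large T and VP1 fragments annotated there are residual SV40 sequence and not functional genes. Two further SV40 poly(A) signals sit upstream of the response element and TK promoter, an arrangement that typically limits read-through transcription from the backbone into the reporter. The plasmid is propagated in E. coli by a high-copy ColE1/pMB1-type origin with ampicillin resistance, and carries pBR322 remnants (bom and a rop fragment). Although catalogued as a bacterial expression vector, its parts suit transfection into mammalian cells to measure NFAT/AP-1 cooperative transcriptional activity.
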