Addgene plasmid #11783: NFAT/AP-1 3x luciferase
Depositing lab: Anjana Rao. Depositing organization: Boston Children's Hospital. Publication: Gene expression elicited by NFAT in the presence or absence of cooperative recruitment of Fos and Jun. Macian F, Garcia-Rodriguez C, Rao A. EMBO J. 2000 Sep 1. 19(17):4783-95. 10.1093/emboj/19.17.4783 PubMed 10970869.
Backbone
  Vector backbone: pT81Luc
  Backbone manufacturer: ATCC
  Vector type: Bacterial Expression, Luciferase
Growth in bacteria
  Bacterial resistance: Ampicillin, 100 μg/mL
  Growth temperature: 37°C
  Growth strain: DH5alpha
  Copy number: High Copy
Gene/Insert
  Gene/Insert name: NFAT/AP-1 3x (alt name: IL-2 promoter)
  Species: M. musculus (mouse)
  Insert size (bp): 120
  Entrez Gene: Il2 (a.k.a. Il-2)
  Tag / fusion protein: luciferase (C terminal on backbone)
  Cloning method: Restriction Enzyme; 5′ cloning site HindIII (destroyed during cloning); 3′ cloning site XhoI (not destroyed)
  Sequencing primers: 5′ LucNrev
Resource information
  A portion of this plasmid was derived from a plasmid made by: DJ McKean (Hedin, et al., 1997, PMID 9548483)
Terms and licenses: Academic/Nonprofit Terms; Industry Terms: Not Available to Industry
Depositor comments: Three tandem repeats of the NFAT/AP-1 binding site at approximately -287 of the murine IL-2 promotor. Sequence: 5'-AGCTTGGATCC AAGAGGAAAA TTTGTTTCAT ACAGAAGGCG TTAAGAGGAA AATTTGTTTC ATACAGAAGG CGTTAAGAGG AAAATTTGTT TCATACAGAA GGCGTTCAAG CTTGTCGAC-3
How to cite: NFAT/AP-1 3x luciferase was a gift from Anjana Rao (Addgene plasmid # 11783 ; http://n2t.net/addgene:11783 ; RRID:Addgene_11783)
