>Addgene plasmid #11783 | NFAT/AP-1 3x luciferase | addgene partial sequence | sequence record 18488 | LucNRev 5'-CCTTATGCAGTTGCTCTCC-3'
GGAATGCCAAGCTCAGATCTGCGGCACGCTGTTGACGCTGTTAAGCGGGTCGCTGCAGGGTCGCTCGGTG
TTCGAGGCCACACGCGTCACCTTAATATGCGAAGTGGACCTCGGACCGCGCCGCCCCGACTGCATCTGCG
TGTTCGAATTCGCCGGATCTCGAGTCGACAAGCTTGAACGCCTTCTGTATGAAACAAATTTTCCTCTTAA
CGCCTTCTGTATGAAACAAATTTTCCTCTTAACGCCTTCTGTATGAAACAAATTTTCCTCTTGGATCCAA
GCTTGGATCTGAGCTTGGATCCAGACATGATAAGATACATTGATGAGTTTGGACAAACCACAACTAGAAT
GCAGTGAAAAAAATGCTTTATTTGTGAAATTTGTGATGCTATTGCTTTATTTGTAACCATTATAAGCTGC
AATAAACAAGTTAACAACAATTGCATTCATTTTATGTTTCAGGTTCAGGGGGAGGTGTGGGGAGGTTTTT
TAAAGCAAGTAAAACCTCTACAAATGTGATATGGCTGATCCAGACATGATAAGATACATTGATGAGTTTG
GACAAACCACAACTAGAATGCAGTGAAAAAAATGCTTTATTTGTGAAATTTGTGATGCTATTGCTTTATT
TGTAACCATTATAAGCTGCAA
