>Addgene plasmid #11783 | NFAT/AP-1 3x luciferase | addgene partial sequence | sequence record 43774 | LucNrev 5'-CCTTATGCAGTTGCTCTCC-3'
CTTTCTTTATGTTTTTGGCGTCTTCCATTTTACCAACAGTACCGGAATGCCAAGCTCAGATCTGCGGCAC
GCTGTTGACGCTGTTAAGCGGGTCGCTGCAGGGTCGCTCGGTGTTCGAGGCCACACGCGTCACCTTAATA
TGCGAAGTGGACCTCGGACCGCGCCGCCCCGACTGCATCTGCGTGTTCGAATTCGCCGGATCTCGAGTCG
ACAAGCTTGAACGCCTTCTGTATGAAACAAATTTTCCTCTTAACGCCTTCTGTATGAAACAAATTTTCCT
CTTAACGCCTTCTGTATGAAACAAATTTTCCTCTTGGATCCAAGCTTGGATCTGAGCTTGGATCCAGACA
TGATAAGATACATTGATGAGTTTGGACAAACCACAACTAGAATGCAGTGAAAAAAATGCTTTATTTGTGA
AATTTGTGATGCTATTGCTTTATTTGTAACCATTATAAGCTGCAATAAACAAGTTAACAACAATTGCATT
CATTTTATGTTTCAGGTTCAGGGGGAGGTGTGGGAGGTTTTTTAAAGCAAGTAAAACCTCTACAAATGTG
ATATGGCTGATCCAGACATGATAAGATACATTGATGAGTTTGGACAAACCACAACTAGAATGCAGTGAAA
AAAATGCTTTATTTGTGAAATTTGTGATGCTATTGCTTTATTTGTAACCATTATAAGCTGCAATAAACAA
GTTAACAACAATTGCATTCATTTTATGTTTCAGGTTCAGGGGGAGGTGTGGGAGGTTTTTTAAAGCAAGT
AAAACCTCTACAAATGTGATATGGCTGATCCTGCCTCGCGCGTTT
